>Addgene plasmid #126244 | pGWB14-LYX026 | addgene full sequence | sequence record 246442 | Addgene NGS Result
TCGGTCTTGCCTTGCTCGTCGGTGATGTACTTCACCAGCTCCGCGAAGTCGCTCTTCTTGATGGAGCGCA
TGGGGACGTGCTTGGCAATCACGCGCACCCCCCGGCCGTTTTAGCGGCTAAAAAAGTCATGGCTCTGCCC
TCGGGCGGACCACGCCCATCATGACCTTGCCAAGCTCGTCCTGCTTCTCTTCGATCTTCGCCAGCAGGGC
GAGGATCGTGGCATCACCGAACCGCGCCGTGCGCGGGTCGTCGGTGAGCCAGAGTTTCAGCAGGCCGCCC
AGGCGGCCCAGGTCGCCATTGATGCGGGCCAGCTCGCGGACGTGCTCATAGTCCACGACGCCCGTGATTT
TGTAGCCCTGGCCGACGGCCAGCAGGTAGGCCGACAGGCTCATGCCGGCCGCCGCCGCCTTTTCCTCAAT
CGCTCTTCGTTCGTCTGGAAGGCAGTACACCTTGATAGGTGGGCTGCCCTTCCTGGTTGGCTTGGTTTCA
TCAGCCATCCGCTTGCCCTCATCTGTTACGCCGGCGGTAGCCGGCCAGCCTCGCAGAGCAGGATTCCCGT
TGAGCACCGCCAGGTGCGAATAAGGGACAGTGAAGAAGGAACACCCGCTCGCGGGTGGGCCTACTTCACC
TATCCTGCCCGGCTGACGCCGTTGGATACACCAAGGAAAGTCTACACGAACCCTTTGGCAAAATCCTGTA
TATCGTGCGAAAAAGGATGGATATACCGAAAAAATCGCTATAATGACCCCGAAGCAGGGTTATGCAGCGG
AAAAGCGCCACGCTTCCCGAAGGGAGAAAGGCGGACAGGTATCCGGTAAGCGGCAGGGTCGGAACAGGAG
AGCGCACGAGGGAGCTTCCAGGGGGAAACGCCTGGTATCTTTATAGTCCTGTCGGGTTTCGCCACCTCTG
ACTTGAGCGTCGATTTTTGTGATGCTCGTCAGGGGGGCGGAGCCTATGGAAAAACGCCAGCAACGCGGCC
TTTTTACGGTTCCTGGCCTTTTGCTGGCCTTTTGCTCACATGTTCTTTCCTGCGTTATCCCCTGATTCTG
TGGATAACCGTATTACCGCCTTTGAGTGAGCTGATACCGCTCGCCGCAGCCGAACGACCGAGCGCAGCGA
GTCAGTGAGCGAGGAAGCGGAAGAGCGCCAGAAGGCCGCCAGAGAGGCCGAGCGCGGCCGTGAGGCTTGG
ACGCTAGGGCAGGGCATGAAAAAGCCCGTAGCGGGCTGCTACGGGCGTCTGACGCGGTGGAAAGGGGGAG
GGGATGTTGTCTACATGGCTCTGCTGTAGTGAGTGGGTTGCGCTCCGGCAGCGGTCCTGATCAATCGTCA
CCCTTTCTCGGTCCTTCAACGTTCCTGACAACGAGCCTCCTTTTCGCCAATCCATCGACAATCACCGCGA
GTCCCTGCTCGAACGCTGCGTCCGGACCGGCTTCGTCGAAGGCGTCTATCGCGGCCCGCAACAGCGGCGA
GAGCGGAGCCTGTTCAACGGTGCCGCCGCGCTCGCCGGCATCGCTGTCGCCGGCCTGCTCCTCAAGCACG
GCCCCAACAGTGAAGTAGCTGATTGTCATCAGCGCATTGACGGCGTCCCCGGCCGAAAAACCCGCCTCGC
AGAGGAAGCGAAGCTGCGCGTCGGCCGTTTCCATCTGCGGTGCGCCCGGTCGCGTGCCGGCATGGATGCG
CGCGCCATCGCGGTAGGCGAGCAGCGCCTGCCTGAAGCTGCGGGCATTCCCGATCAGAAATGAGCGCCAG
TCGTCGTCGGCTCTCGGCACCGAATGCGTATGATTCTCCGCCAGCATGGCTTCGGCCAGTGCGTCGAGCA
GCGCCCGCTTGTTCCTGAAGTGCCAGTAAAGCGCCGGCTGCTGAACCCCCAACCGTTCCGCCAGTTTGCG
TGTCGTCAGACCGTCTACGCCGACCTCGTTCAACAGGTCCAGGGCGGCACGGATCACTGTATTCGGCTGC
AACTTTGTCATGCTTGACACTTTATCACTGATAAACATAATATGTCCACCAACTTATCAGTGATAAAGAA
TCCGCGCGTTCAATCGGACCAGCGGAGGCTGGTCCGGAGGCCAGACGTGAAACCCAACATACCCCTGATC
GTAATTCTGAGCACTGTCGCGCTCGACGCTGTCGGCATCGGCCTGATTATGCCGGTGCTGCCGGGCCTCC
TGCGCGATCTGGTTCACTCGAACGACGTCACCGCCCACTATGGCATTCTGCTGGCGCTGTATGCGTTGGT
GCAATTTGCCTGCGCACCTGTGCTGGGCGCGCTGTCGGATCGTTTCGGGCGGCGGCCAATCTTGCTCGTC
TCGCTGGCCGGCGCCAGATCTGGGGAACCCTGTGGTTGGCATGCACATACAAATGGACGAACGGATAAAC
CTTTTCACGCCCTTTTAAATATCCGATTATTCTAATAAACGCTCTTTTCTCTTAGGTTTACCCGCCAATA
TATCCTGTCAAACACTGATAGTTTAAACGTTGCGATTAAGAATTCGAGCTCGGTACCCCCCTACTCCAAA
AATGTCAAAGATACAGTCTCAGAAGACCAAAGGGCTATTGAGACTTTTCAACAAAGGGTAATTTCGGGAA
ACCTCCTCGGATTCCATTGCCCAGCTATCTGTCACTTCATCGAAAGGACAGTAGAAAAGGAAGGTGGCTC
CTACAAATGCCATCATTGCGATAAAGGAAAGGCTATCATTCAAGATGCCTCTGCCGACAGTGGTCCCAAA
GATGGACCCCCACCCACGAGGAGCATCGTGGAAAAAGAAGACGTTCCAACCACGTCTTCAAAGCAAGTGG
ATTGATGTGACATCTCCACTGACGTAAGGGATGACGCACAATCCCACTATCCTTCGCAAGACCCTTCCTC
TATATAAGGAAGTTCATTTCATTTGGAGAGGACAGCCCAAGCTTCGACTCTAGAGGATCCCCTTAAATCG
ATATGGAACGAGCTATACAAGGAAACGACGCTAGGGAACAAGCTAACAGTGAACGTTGGGATGGAGGATC
AGGAGGTACCACTTCTCCCTTCAAACTTCCTGACGAAAGTCCGAGTTGGACTGAGTGGCGGCTACATAAC
GATGAGACGAATTCGAATCAAGATAATCCCCTTGGTTTCAAGGAAAGCTGGGGTTTCGGGAAAGTTGTAT
TTAAGAGATATCTCAGATACGACAGGACGGAAGCTTCACTGCACAGAGTCCTTGGATCTTGGACGGGAGA
TTCGGTTAACTATGCAGCATCTCGATTTTTCGGTTTCGACCAGATCGGATGTACCTATAGTATTCGGTTT
CGAGGAGTTAGTATCACCGTTTCTGGAGGGTCTCGAACTCTTCAGCATCTCTGTGAGATGGCAATTCGGT
CTAAGCAAGAACTGCTACAGCTTGCCCCAATCGAAGTGGAAAGTAATGTATCAAGAGGATGCCCTGAAGG
TACTCAAACCTTCGAAAAAGAAAGCGAGTAAGTCGAGGGCGAGCTCGAATTCGGTACGCTGAAATCACCA
GTCTCTCTCTACAAATCTATCTCTCTCTATTTTCTCCATAAATAATGTGTGAGTAGTTTCCCGATAAGGG
AAATTAGGGTTCTTATAGGGTTTCGCTCATGTGTTGAGCATATAAGAAACCCTTAGTATGTATTTGTATT
TGTAAAATACTTCTATCAATAAAATTTCTAATTCCTAAAACCAAAATCCAGTACTAAAATCCAGATCTCC
CTGCAGGTCCCCAGATTAGCCTTTTCAATTTCAGAAAGAATGCTAACCCACAGATGGTTAGAGAGGCTTA
CGCAGCAGGTCTCATCAAGACGATCTACCCGAGCAATAATCTCCAGGAAATCAAATACCTTCCCAAGAAG
GTTAAAGATGCAGTCAAAAGATTCAGGACTAACTGCATCAAGAACACAGAGAAAGATATATTTCTCAAGA
TCAGAAGTACTATTCCAGTATGGACGATTCAAGGCTTGCTTCACAAACCAAGGCAAGTAATAGAGATTGG
AGTCTCTAAAAAGGTAGTTCCCACTGAATCAAAGGCCATGGAGTCAAAGATTCAAATAGAGGACCTAACA
GAACTCGCCGTAAAGACTGGCGAACAGTTCATACAGAGTCTCTTACGACTCAATGACAAGAAGAAAATCT
TCGTCAACATGGTGGAGCACGACACACTTGTCTACTCCAAAAATATCAAAGATACAGTCTCAGAAGACCA
AAGGGCAATTGAGACTTTTCAACAAAGGGTAATATCCGGAAACCTCCTCGGATTCCATTGCCCAGCTATC
TGTCACTTTATTGTGAAGATAGTGGAAAAGGAAGGTGGCTCCTACAAATGCCATCATTGCGATAAAGGAA
AGGCCATCGTTGAAGATGCCTCTGCCGACAGTGGTCCCAAAGATGGACCCCCACCCACGAGGAGCATCGT
GGAAAAAGAAGACGTTCCAACCACGTCTTCAAAGCAAGTGGATTGATGTGATATCTCCACTGACGTAAGG
GATGACGCACAATCCCACTATCCTTCGCAAGACCCTTCCTCTATATAAGGAAGTTCATTTCATTTGGAGA
GAACACGGGGGACTCTAGAGTTATCAACAAGTTTGTACAAAAAAGCAGGCTCCACCACTAGTATGGCAGC
AGCTATGGATTTTTGGAATAGTTCATCTGTAGATGTTCGCTCAACATCAGAATCTATTATTACTTCTGGT
GGTGAATTAATGGAAGCACTTGAACCTTTTATGAAAAGTGCTTCTTCTTCTCCTTCTATTTCTACTCCTT
TCCCTTCTTCTGATTTTCACTCTTTTCCTTCATTTCCTCCTCCTATTCCTTCCCCTACTTCTACCATTTC
ATATCCTTGCACTTCTTTCTACCAAACAGCACCTCAACCTATGGGCTCTGAATCTTGTTCCACTTCCACA
ACTGAAAATACCCAAATCTTTTCAACTGGGTTTTCGGGTTATGGAATGGAGCAACTAGGCTCAATCGGGT
TGAATCAATTAACCCCAGCTCAGATCCAACAAATCCAAGCCCAAATCAATTTCCAAACCCAACAACAACA
ACAACAGATGATGTTCCATAATGGCTCCCACCACCATACTTCTACTATGAACATGTTGGGCCCAAAGCCC
GTTCAAATGAAGCAATCGGGCTCACCACCAAAGCCCACTAAGCTCTACAGGGGCGTCAGACAACGTCACT
GGGGAAAGTGGGTAGCTGAGATCCGATTGCCCAAGAACCGGACTCGGCTTTGGCTTGGCACCTTCGACAC
TGCTGAAGAAGCTGCGTTGGCCTACGACAAGGCGGCGTATATGCTACGTGGCGACTTTGCTAGACTCAAC
TTCCCCCATCTCCGCCATAACGGCTCCCTTATCGGCGGCGAATTCGGAGAGTACAATCCATTGCACTCCT
CTGTTGATGCTAAGTTAAAGGAGATTTGCGAGAGCTTGGCCCAGGGAAAGAGCATTGACTCTAAGAAGAA
GAAGGCGTCCAATGTGTCTTCAGCGGCCGCGGTGGTGAAAATGGAGGAAGAGGAGAGCAAGGTGGCCGAA
GGTGGATCCGAGGGTTCCGGGTCGGGTTCCGGGTCGGGTGGATCATCGCCCGTAACTGACCTGACATTTC
CGGAGTTTACTGAGGAAGAGTCAACGTGGGACATGTGTTCGGAGAATATGTTGTTGCAGAAGTATCCATC
TCATGAGATTGATTGGGCCTCTATACCCGGGGACCCAGCTTTCTTGTACAAAGTGGTTGATAACAGCGGG
TTAATTAACATCTTTTACCCATACGATGTTCCTGACTATGCGGGCTATCCCTATGACGTCCCGGACTATG
CAGGATCCTATCCATATGACGTTCCAGATTACGCTGCTCAGTGCAGCGCTTAGAGCTCGAATTTCCCCGA
TCGTTCAAACATTTGGCAATAAAGTTTCTTAAGATTGAATCCTGTTGCCGGTCTTGCGATGATTATCATA
TAATTTCTGTTGAATTACGTTAAGCATGTAATAATTAACATGTAATGCATGACGTTATTTATGAGATGGG
TTTTTATGATTAGAGTCCCGCAATTATACATTTAATACGCGATAGAAAACAAAATATAGCGCGCAAACTA
GGATAAATTATCGCGCGCGGTGTCATCTATGTTACTAGATCGGGAATTAGCTTCATCAACGCAAGACATG
CGCACGACCGTCTGACAGGAGAGGAATTTCCGACGAGCACAGAAAGGACTTGCTCTTGGACGTAGGCCTA
TTTCTCAGGCACATGTATCAAGTGTTCGGACGTGGGTTTTCGATGGTGTATCAGCCGCCGCCAACTGGGA
GATGAGGAGGCTTTCTTGGGGGGCAGTCAGCAGTTCATTTCACAAGACAGAGGAACTTGTAAGGAGATGC
ACTGATTTATCTTGGCGCAAACCAGCAGGACGAATTAGTGGGAATAGCCCGCGAATATCTAAGTTATGCC
TGTCGGCATGAGCAGAAACTTCCAATTCGAAACAGTTTGGAGAGGTTGTTTTTGGGCATACCTTTTGTTA
GTCAGCCTCTCGATTGCTCATCGTCATTACACAGTACCGAAGTTTGATCGATCTAGTAACATAGATGACA
CCGCGCGCGATAATTTATCCTAGTTTGCGCGCTATATTTTGTTTTCTATCGCGTATTAAATGTATAATTG
CGGGACTCTAATCATAAAAACCCATCTCATAAATAACGTCATGCATTACATGTTAATTATTACATGCTTA
ACGTAATTCAACAGAAATTATATGATAATCATCGCAAGACCGGCAACAGGATTCAATCTTAAGAAACTTT
ATTGCCAAATGTTTGAACGATCTGCTTCGACGCACTCCTTCTTTACTCCACCATCTCGTCCTTATTGAAA
ACGTGGGTAGCACCAAAACGAATCAAGTCGCTGGAACTGAAGTTACCAATCACGCTGGATGATTTGCCAG
TTGGATTAATCTTGCCTTTCCCCGCATGAATAATATTGATGAATGCATGCGTGAGGGGTATTTCGATTTT
GGCAATAGCTGCAATTGCCGCGACATCCTCCAACGAGCATAATTCTTCAGAAAAATAGCGATGTTCCATG
TTGTCAGGGCATGCATGATGCACGTTATGAGGTGACGGTGCTAGGCAGTATTCCCTCAAAGTTTCATAGT
CAGTATCATATTCATCATTGCATTCCTGCAAGAGAGAATTGAGACGCAATCCACACGCTGCGGCAACCTT
CCGGCGTTCGTGGTCTATTTGCTCTTGGACGTTGCAAACGTAAGTGTTGGATCCCGGTCGGCATCTACTC
TATTCCTTTGCCCTCGGACGAGTGCTGGGGCGTCGGTTTCCACTATCGGCGAGTACTTCTACACAGCCAT
CGGTCCAGACGGCCGCGCTTCTGCGGGCGATTTGTGTACGCCCGACAGTCCCGGCTCCGGATCGGACGAT
TGCGTCGCATCGACCCTGCGCCCAAGCTGCATCATCGAAATTGCCGTCAACCAAGCTCTGATAGAGTTGG
TCAAGACCAATGCGGAGCATATACGCCCGGAGCCGCGGCGATCCTGCAAGCTCCGGATGCCTCCGCTCGA
AGTAGCGCGTCTGCTGCTCCATACAAGCCAACCACGGCCTCCAGAAGAAGATGTTGGCGACCTCGTATTG
GGAATCCCCGAACATCGCCTCGCTCCAGTCAATGACCGCTGTTATGCGGCCATTGTCCGTCAGGACATTG
TTGGAGCCGAAATCCGCGTGCACGAGGTGCCGGACTTCGGGGCAGTCCTCGGCCCAAAGCATCAGCTCAT
CGAGAGCCTGCGCGACGGACGCACTGACGGTGTCGTCCATCACAGTTTGCCAGTGATACACATGGGGATC
AGCAATCGCGCATATGAAATCACGCCATGTAGTGTATTGACCGATTCCTTGCGGTCCGAATGGGCCGAAC
CCGCTCGTCTGGCTAAGATCGGCCGCAGCGATCGCATCCATGGCCTCCGCGACCGGCTGCAGAACAGCGG
GCAGTTCGGTTTCAGGCAGGTCTTGCAACGTGACACCCTGTGCACGGCGGGAGATGCAATAGGTCAGGCT
CTCGCTGAATTCCCCAATGTCAAGCACTTCCGGAATCGGGAGCGCGGCCGATGCAAAGTGCCGATAAACA
TAACGATCTTTGTAGAAACCATCGGCGCAGCTATTTACCCGCAGGACATATCCACGCCCTCCTACATCGA
AGCTGAAAGCACGAGATTCTTCGCCCTCCGAGAGCTGCATCAGGTCGGAGACGCTGTCGAACTTTTCGAT
CAGAAACTTCTCGACAGACGTCGCGGTGAGTTCAGGCTTTTTCATATCGGGGTCGTCCTCTCCAAATGAA
ATGAACTTCCTTATATAGAGGAAGGGTCTTGCGAAGGATAGTGGGATTGTGCGTCATCCCTTACGTCAGT
GGAGATATCACATCAATCCACTTGCTTTGAAGACGTGGTTGGAACGTCTTCTTTTTCCACGATGCTCCTC
GTGGGTGGGGGTCCATCTTTGGGACCACTGTCGGCAGAGGCATCTTGAACGATAGCCTTTCCTTTATCGC
AATGATGGCATTTGTAGGTGCCACCTTCCTTTTCTACTGTCCTTTTGATGAAGTGACAGATAGCTGGGCA
ATGGAATCCGAGGAGGTTTCCCGATATTACCCTTTGTTGAAAAGTCTCAATAGCCCTTTGGTCTTCTGAG
ACTGTATCTTTGATATTCTTGGAGTAGACGAGAGTGTCGTGCTCCACCATGTTGACGGATCTCTAGGACG
CGTCGACGCGTCGACGCGTCGACGCGTCGACGCGTCCTAGAAGCTAATTCACTGGCCGTCGTTTTACAAC
GTCGTGACTGGGAAAACCCTGGCGTTACCCAACTTAATCGCCTTGCAGCACATCCCCCTTTCGCCAGCTG
GCGTAATAGCGAAGAGGCCCGCACCGATCGCCCTTCCCAACAGTTGCGCAGCCTGAATG
[44 nt withheld, positions 8950-8993]
C
[141 nt withheld, positions 8995-9135]
CCTTTGACGTTGGAGTCCACGTTCTTT
[37 nt withheld, positions 9163-9199]
ACCCTATCTCGGGCTATTCTTTTGATTTATAAGGGATTTTGCCGATTTCGGAACCACCATCAAACAGGAT
TTTCGCCTGCTGGGGCAAACCAGCGTGGACCGCTTGCTGCAACTCTCTCAGGGCCAGGCGGTGAAGGGCA
ATCAGCTGTTGCCCGTCTCACTGGTGAAAAGAAAAACCACCCCAGTACATTAAAAACGTCCGCAATGTGT
TATTAAGTTGTCTAAGCGTCAATTTGTTTACACCACAATATATCCTGCCACCAGCCAGCCAACAGCTCCC
CGACCGGCAGCTCGGCACAAAATCACCACTCGATACAGGCAGCCCATCAGTCCGGGACGGCGTCAGCGGG
AGAGCCGTTGTAAGGCGGCAGACTTTGCTCATGTTACCGATGCTATTCGGAAGAACGGCAACTAAGCTGC
CGGGTTTGAAACACGGATGATCTCGCGGAGGGTAGCATGTTGATTGTAACGATGACAGAGCGTTGCTGCC
TGTGATCAAATATCATCTCCCTCGCAGAGATCCGAATTATCAGCCTTCTTATTCATTTCTCGCTTAACCG
TGACAGGCTGTCGATCTTGAGAACTATGCCGACATAATAGGAAATCGCTGGATAAAGCCGCTGAGGAAGC
TGAGTGGCGCTATTTCTTTAGAAGTGAACGTTGACGATATCAACTCCCCTATCCATTGCTCACCGAATGG
TACAGGTCGGGGACCCGAAGTTCCGACTGTCGGCCTGATGCATCCCCGGCTGATCGACCCCAGATCTGGG
GCTGAGAAAGCCCAGTAAGGAAACAACTGTAGGTTCGAGTCGCGAGATCCCCCGGAACCAAAGGAAGTAG
GTTAAACCCGCTCCGATCAGGCCGAGCCACGCCAGGCCGAGAACATTGGTTCCTGTAGGCATCGGGATTG
GCGGATCAAACACTAAAGCTACTGGAACGAGCAGAAGTCCTCCGGCCGCCAGTTGCCAGGCGGTAAAGGT
GAGCAGAGGCACGGGAGGTTGCCACTTGCGGGTCAGCACGGTTCCGAACGCCATGGAAACCGCCCCCGCC
AGGCCCGCTGCGACGCCGACAGGATCTAGCGCTGCGTTTGGTGTCAACACCAACAGCGCCACGCCCGCAG
TTCCGCAAATAGCCCCCAGGACCGCCATCAATCGTATCGGGCTACCTAGCAGAGCGGCAGAGATGAACAC
GACCATCAGCGGCTGCACAGCGCCTACCGTCGCCGCGACCCCGCCCGGCAGGCGGTAGACCGAAATAAAC
AACAAGCTCCAGAATAGCGAAATATTAAGTGCGCCGAGGATGAAGATGCGCATCCACCAGATTCCCGTTG
GAATCTGTCGGACGATCATCACGAGCAATAAACCCGCCGGCAACGCCCGCAGCAGCATACCGGCGACCCC
TCGGCCTCGCTGTTCGGGCTCCACGAAAACGCCGGACAGATGCGCCTTGTGAGCGTCCTTGGGGCCGTCC
TCCTGTTTGAAGACCGACAGCCCAATGATCTCGCCGTCGATGTAGGCGCCGAATGCCACGGCATCTCGCA
ACCGTTCAGCGAACGCCTCCATGGGCTTTTTCTCCTCGTGCTCGTAAACGGACCCGAACATCTCTGGAGC
TTTCTTCAGGGCCGACAATCGGATCTCGCGGAAATCCTGCACGTCGGCCGCTCCAAGCCGTCGAATCTGA
GCCTTAATCACAATTGTCAATTTTAATCCTCTGTTTATCGGCAGTTCGTAGAGCGCGCCGTGCGTCCCGA
GCGATACTGAGCGAAGCAAGTGCGTCGAGCAGTGCCCGCTTGTTCCTGAAATGCCAGTAAAGCGCTGGCT
GCTGAACCCCCAGCCGGAACTGACCCCACAAGGCCCTAGCGTTTGCAATGCACCAGGTCATCATTGACCC
AGGCGTGTTCCACCAGGCCGCTGCCTCGCAACTCTTCGCAGGCTTCGCCGACCTGCTCGCGCCACTTCTT
CACGCGGGTGGAATCCGATCCGCACATGAGGCGGAAGGTTTCCAGCTTGAGCGGGTACGGCTCCCGGTGC
GAGCTGAAATAGTCGAACATCCGTCGGGCCGTCGGCGACAGCTTGCGGTACTTCTCCCATATGAATTTCG
TGTAGTGGTCGCCAGCAAACAGCACGACGATTTCCTCGTCGATCAGGACCTGGCAACGGGACGTTTTCTT
GCCACGGTCCAGGACGCGGAAGCGGTGCAGCAGCGACACCGATTCCAGGTGCCCAACGCGGTCGGACGTG
AAGCCCATCGCCGTCGCCTGTAGGCGCGACAGGCATTCCTCGGCCTTCGTGTAATACCGGCCATTGATCG
ACCAGCCCAGGTCCTGGCAAAGCTCGTAGAACGTGAAGGTGATCGGCTCGCCGATAGGGGTGCGCTTCGC
GTACTCCAACACCTGCTGCCACACCAGTTCGTCATCGTCGGCCCGCAGCTCGACGCCGGTGTAGGTGATC
TTCACGTCCTTGTTGACGTGGAAAATGACCTTGTTTTGCAGCGCCTCGCGCGGGATTTTCTTGTTGCGCG
TGGTGAACAGGGCAGAGCGGGCCGTGTCGTTTGGCATCGCTCGCATCGTGTCCGGCCACGGCGCAATATC
GAACAAGGAAAGCTGCATTTCCTTGATCTGCTGCTTCGTGTGTTTCAGCAACGCGGCCTGCTTGGCCTCG
CTGACCTGTTTTGCCAGGTCCTCGCCGGCGGTTTTTCGCTTCTTGGTCGTCATAGTTCCTCGCGTGTCGA
TGGTCATCGACTTCGCCAAACCTGCCGCCTCCTGTTCGAGACGACGCGAACGCTCCACGGCGGCCGATGG
CGCGGGCAGGGCAGGGGGAGCCAGTTGCACGCTGTCGCGCTCGATCTTGGCCGTAGCTTGCTGGACCATC
GAGCCGACGGACTGGAAGGTTTCGCGGGGCGCACGCATGACGGTGCGGCTTGCGATGGTTTCGGCATCCT
CGGCGGAAAACCCCGCGTCGATCAGTTCTTGCCTGTATGCCTTCCGGTCAAACGTCCGATTCATTCACCC
TCCTTGCGGGATTGCCCCGACTCACGCCGGGGCAATGTGCCCTTATTCCTGATTTGACCCGCCTGGTGCC
TTGGTGTCCAGATAATCCACCTTATCGGCAATGAAGTCGGTCCCGTAGACCGTCTGGCCGTCCTTCTCGT
ACTTGGTATTCCGAATCTTGCCCTGCACGAATACCAGCGACCCCTTGCCCAAATACTTGCCGTGGGCCTC
GGCCTGAGAGCCAAAACACTTGATGCGGAAGAAGTCGGTGCGCTCCTGCTTGTCGCCGGCATCGTTGCGC
CACATCTAGGTACTAAAACAATTCATCCAGTAAAATATAATATTTTATTTTCTCCCAATCAGGCTTGATC
CCCAGTAAGTCAAAAAATAGCTCGACATACTGTTCTTCCCCGATATCCTCCCTGATCGACCGGACGCAGA
AGGCAATGTCATACCACTTGTCCGCCCTGCCGCTTCTCCCAAGATCAATAAAGCCACTTACTTTGCCATC
TTTCACAAAGATGTTGCTGTCTCCCAGGTCGCCGTGGGAAAAGACAAGTTCCTCTTCGGGCTTTTCCGTC
TTTAAAAAATCATACAGCTCGCGCGGATCTTTAAATGGAGTGTCTTCTTCCCAGTTTTCGCAATCCACAT
CGGCCAGATCGTTATTCAGTAAGTAATCCAATTCGGCTAAGCGGCTGTCTAAGCTATTCGTATAGGGACA
ATCCGATATGTCGATGGAGTGAAAGAGCCTGATGCACTCCGCATACAGCTCGATAATCTTTTCAGGGCTT
TGTTCATCTTCATACTCTTCCGAGCAAAGGACGCCATCGGCCTCACTCATGAGCAGATTGCTCCAGCCAT
CATGCCGTTCAAAGTGCAGGACCTTTGGAACAGGCAGCTTTCCTTCCAGCCATAGCATCATGTCCTTTTC
CCGTTCCACATCATAGGTGGTCCCTTTATACCGGCTGTCCGTCATTTTTAAATATAGGTTTTCATTTTCT
CCCACCAGCTTATATACCTTAGCAGGAGACATTCCTTCCGTATCTTTTACGCAGCGGTATTTTTCGATCA
GTTTTTTCAATTCCGGTGATATTCTCATTTTAGCCATTTATTATTTCCTTCCTCTTTTCTACAGTATTTA
AAGATACCCCAAGAAGCTAATTATAACAAGACGAACTCCAATTCACTGTTCCTTGCATTCTAAAACCTTA
AATACCAGAAAACAGCTTTTTCAAAGTTGTTTTCAAAGTTGGCGTATAACATAGTATCGACGGAGCCGAT
TTTGAAACCACAATTATGGGTGATGCTGCCAACTTACTGATTTAGTGTATGATGGTGTTTTTGAGGTGCT
CCAGTGGCTTCTGTTTCTATCAGCTGTCCCTCCTGTTCAGCTACTGACGGGGTGGTGCGTAACGGCAAAA
GCACCGCCGGACATCAGCGCTATCTCTGCTCTCACTGCCGTAAAACATGGCAACTGCAGTTCACTTACAC
CGCTTCTCAACCCGGTACGCACCAGAAAATCATTGATATGGCCATGAATGGCGTTGGATGCCGGGCAACA
GCCCGCATTATGGGCGTTGGCCTCAACACGATTTTACGTCACTTAAAAAACTCAGGCCGCAGTCGGTAAC
CTCGCGCATACAGCCGGGCAGTGACGTCATCGTCTGCGCGGAAATGGACGAACAGTGGGGCTATGTCGGG
GCTAAATCGCGCCAGCGCTGGCTGTTTTACGCGTATGACAGTCTCCGGAAGACGGTTGTTGCGCACGTAT
TCGGTGAACGCACTATGGCGACGCTGGGGCGTCTTATGAGCCTGCTGTCACCCTTTGACGTGGTGATATG
GATGACGGATGGCTGGCCGCTGTATGAATCCCGCCTGAAGGGAAAGCTGCACGTAATCAGCAAGCGATAT
ACGCAGCGAATTGAGCGGCATAACCTGAATCTGAGGCAGCACCTGGCACGGCTGGGACGGAAGTCGCTGT
CGTTCTCAAAATCGGTGGAGCTGCATGACAAAGTCATCGGGCATTATCTGAACATAAAACACTATCAATA
AGTTGGAGTCATTACCCAATTATGATAGAATTTACAAGCTATAAGGTTATTGTCCTGGGTTTCAAGCATT
AGTCCATGCAAGTTTTTATGCTTTGCCCATTCTATAGATATATTGATAAGCGCGCTGCCTATGCCTTGCC
CCCTGAAATCCTTACATACGGCGATATCTTCTATATAAAAGATATATTATCTTATCAGTATTGTCAATAT
ATTCAAGGCAATCTGCCTCCTCATCCTCTTCATCCTCTTCGTCTTGGTAGCTTTTTAAATATGGCGCTTC
ATAGAGTAATTCTGTAAAGGTCCAATTCTCGTTTTCATACCTCGGTATAATCTTACCTATCACCTCAAAT
GGTTCGCTGGGTTTATCGCACCCCCGAACACGAGCACGGCACCCGCGACCACTATGCCAAGAATGCCCAA
GGTAAAAATTGCCGGCCCCGCCATGAAGTCCGTGAATGCCCCGACGGCCGAAGTGAAGGGCAGGCCGCCA
CCCAGGCCGCCGCCCTCACTGCCCGGCACCTGGTCGCTGAATGTCGATGCCAGCACCTGCGGCACGTCAA
TGCTTCCGGGCGTCGCGCTCGGGCTGATCGCCCATCCCGTTACTGCCCCGATCCCGGCAATGGCAAGGAC
TGCCAGCGCTGCCATTTTTGGGGTGAGGCCGTTCGCGGCCGAGGGGCGCAGCCCCTGGGGGGATGGGAGG
CCCGCGTTAGCGGGCCGGGAGGGTTCGAGAAGGGGGGGCACCCCCCTTCGGCGTGCGCGGTCACGCGCAC
AGGGCGCAGCCCTGGTTAAAAACAAGGTTTATAAATATTGGTTTAAAAGCAGGTTAAAAGACAGGTTAGC
GGTGGCCGAAAAACGGGCGGAAACCCTTGCAAATGCTGGATTTTCTGCCTGTGGACAGCCCCTCAAATGT
CAATAGGTGCGCCCCTCATCTGTCAGCACTCTGCCCCTCAAGTGTCAAGGATCGCGCCCCTCATCTGTCA
GTAGTCGCGCCCCTCAAGTGTCAATACCGCAGGGCACTTATCCCCAGGCTTGTCCACATCATCTGTGGGA
AACTCGCGTAAAATCAGGCGTTTTCGCCGATTTGCGAGGCTGGCCAGCTCCACGTCGCCGGCCGAAATCG
AGCCTGCCCCTCATCTGTCAACGCCGCGCCGGGTGAGTCGGCCCCTCAAGTGTCAACGTCCGCCCCTCAT
CTGTCAGTGAGGGCCAAGTTTTCCGCGAGGTATCCACAACGCCGGCGGCCGCGGTGTCTCGCACACGGCT
TCGACGGCGTTTCTGGCGCGTTTGCAGGGCCATAGACGGCCGCCAGCCCAGCGGCGAGGGCAACCAGCCC
GGTGAGCGTCGGAAAGGCGC
Features (pLannotate 1.2.2; 36 found; start..end, strand, type, name):
      3..89      -  CDS            traI (fragment): TRAI6_ECOLX - Experimental evidence at protein level: Swiss-Prot protein existence level 1. The initiation process of transfer DNA synthesis requires the interaction of at least three plasmid-specific components (TraH, I, and J) at the transfer origin resulting in the assembly of a specialised nucleoprotein complex - the relaxosome. Site- and strand-specific cleavage at the transfer origin is dependent on TraI and TraJ. From Escherichia coli.
    127..498     -  CDS            traJ: oriT-recognizing protein; traJ
    531..640     -  oriT           oriT: incP origin of transfer
    772..962     +  rep_origin     ori (fragment): high-copy-number ColE1/pMB1/pBR322/pUC origin of replication
   1321..1971    -  CDS            TetR: tetracycline resistance regulatory protein; tetR
   2077..2326    +  CDS            TcR (fragment): tetracycline efflux protein; tetA; confers resistance to tetracycline
   2436..2460    -  misc_feature   RB T-DNA repeat: right border repeat from nopaline C58 T-DNA
   2490..2508    +  misc_feature   MCS (fragment): pUC18/19 multiple cloning site
   2559..2904    +  promoter       CaMV 35S promoter: strong constitutive promoter from cauliflower mosaic virus
   2856..2902    +  promoter       minimal CaMV 35S promoter: minimal 35S promoter from cauliflower mosaic virus
   2914..2932    -  misc_feature   MCS (fragment): pUC18/19 multiple cloning site
   2943..3458    +  CDS            P19_TBSVC: Experimental evidence at protein level: Swiss-Prot protein existence level 1. Acts as a suppressor of RNA-mediated gene silencing, also known as post-transcriptional gene silencing (PTGS), a mechanism of plant viral defense that limits the accumulation of viral RNAs. Binds to short interfering RNAs (siRNAs) with high affinity. Acts as a molecular caliper to specifically select siRNAs based on the length of the duplex region of the RNA (By similarity). From Tomato bushy stunt virus (strain Cherry) (TBSV).
   3531..3707    +  polyA_signal   CaMV poly(A) signal: cauliflower mosaic virus polyadenylation signal
   4210..4551    +  promoter       CaMV 35S promoter: strong constitutive promoter from cauliflower mosaic virus
   4577..4601    +  protein_bind   attB1: mutant version of attB; recombination site for the Gateway® BP reaction BP Clonase™
   5096..5695    +  CDS            RAP2-13 (fragment): RA213_ARATH - Also known as ERF058. Experimental evidence at protein level: Swiss-Prot protein existence level 1. Probably acts as a transcriptional activator. Binds to the GCC-box pathogenesis-related promoter element. May be involved in the regulation of gene expression by stress factors and by components of stress signal transduction pathways (By similarity). From Arabidopsis thaliana (Mouse-ear cress).
   5703..5727    -  protein_bind   attB2: mutant version of attB; recombination site for the Gateway® BP reaction BP Clonase™
   5756..5845    +  CDS            3xHA: three tandem HA epitope tags
   5879..6131    +  terminator     NOS terminator: nopaline synthase terminator and poly(A) signal
   6560..6812    -  terminator     NOS terminator: nopaline synthase terminator and poly(A) signal
   6836..7264    -  CDS            nos (fragment): DHNO_AGRT7 - Protein inferred from homology: Swiss-Prot protein existence level 3. From Agrobacterium tumefaciens (strain T37).
   7280..8305    -  CDS            HygR: aminoglycoside phosphotransferase from E. coli; aph(4)-Ia; confers resistance to hygromycin
   8315..8659    -  promoter       CaMV 35S promoter: strong constitutive promoter from cauliflower mosaic virus
   8316..8362    -  promoter       minimal CaMV 35S promoter: minimal 35S promoter from cauliflower mosaic virus
   8797..8952    +  CDS            lacZα (fragment) (sequence partly withheld): LacZα fragment of β-galactosidase; lacZ fragment
   8950..9250    +  rep_origin     M13 ori (fragment) (sequence partly withheld): M13 bacteriophage origin of replication; arrow indicates direction of (+) strand synthesis
   9251..9381    +  CDS            lacI (fragment): lac repressor; lacI; The lac repressor binds to the lac operator to inhibit transcription in E. coli. This inhibition can be relieved by adding lactose or isopropyl-β-D-thiogalactopyranoside (IPTG).
   9435..9459    -  misc_feature   LB T-DNA repeat: left border repeat from nopaline C58 T-DNA
  10916..11035   -  CDS            tetR (fragment): TETR1_ECOLX - Experimental evidence at protein level: Swiss-Prot protein existence level 1. TetR is the repressor of the tetracycline resistance element; its N-terminal region forms a helix-turn-helix structure and binds DNA. Binding of tetracycline to TetR reduces the repressor affinity for the tetracycline resistance gene (tetA) promoter operator sites. From Escherichia coli.
  11055..12203   -  CDS            trfA: trans-acting replication protein that binds to and activates oriV
  12502..13296   -  CDS            KanR: aminoglycoside phosphotransferase; aphA-3; confers resistance to kanamycin
  13488..14255   +  mobile_element IS1: prokaryotic transposable element IS1
  14264..14413   -  CDS            satA (fragment): STA_BACSU - Also known as yyaR. Experimental evidence at protein level: Swiss-Prot protein existence level 1. Involved in resistance to streptothricin, a broad-spectrum antibiotic produced by streptomycetes. Detoxifies streptothricin via acetylation of the beta amino group of the first beta-lysyl moiety of streptothricin. From Bacillus subtilis (strain 168).
  14412..14606   -  CDS            satA (fragment): STA_BACSU - Also known as yyaR. Experimental evidence at protein level: Swiss-Prot protein existence level 1. Involved in resistance to streptothricin, a broad-spectrum antibiotic produced by streptomycetes. Detoxifies streptothricin via acetylation of the beta amino group of the first beta-lysyl moiety of streptothricin. From Bacillus subtilis (strain 168).
  14609..14884   -  CDS            klaC (fragment): KLAC_ECOLX - Also known as telB. Protein predicted: Swiss-Prot protein existence level 4. Belongs to the kla operon, which is associated with cryptic tellurite resistance, and IncW plasmid fertility inhibition. From Escherichia coli.
  14948..15579   -  rep_origin     oriV: incP origin of replication
