[The description below was written by a language model from this plasmid's Addgene catalogue record and pLannotate feature annotations shown in this document.]
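Description:
pGWB14-LYX026 is a plant binary expression vector built on the pGWB14 backbone and intended for Agrobacterium-mediated transient or stable expression of a Nicotiana benthamiana transcription factor. The backbone outside the T-DNA is of the broad-host-range IncP type. It carries oriV with its trans-acting replication protein trfA, an oriT with traJ for mobilisation, and a kanamycin resistance gene for bacterial selection, which fits the recorded low copy number. Various backbone remnants are also annotated, including partial tetracycline resistance genes, an IS1 element, a ColE1 ori fragment and lacZα/M13 fragments.

Three cassettes lie between the nopaline-type right and left T-DNA borders. The main payload is the gene model Niben101Scf10283g01004.1, driven by the CaMV 35S promoter and flanked by attB1 and attB2 Gateway sites, although the record lists Gibson cloning as the method. The coding sequence is fused at its C terminus to a 3xHA epitope tag and is followed by a NOS terminator. Part of the insert matches Arabidopsis RAP2-13/ERF058 by homology, suggesting an AP2/ERF-family factor that binds GCC-box elements, but the catalogue entry does not name the family. A second 35S-driven cassette encodes the tomato bushy stunt virus P19 protein with a CaMV polyadenylation signal. P19 suppresses RNA silencing by sequestering siRNAs and usually boosts transgene expression in leaf infiltration assays, but the catalogue description does not mention it. The third cassette, in the opposite orientation, is a 35S-driven hygromycin phosphotransferase gene with a NOS terminator, used to select stable plant transformants.

The HA tag allows detection or immunoprecipitation of the expressed factor.
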