Addgene plasmid #126244: pGWB14-LYX026
Purpose: With a Nicotiana benthamiana transcription factor in PGWB14 backbone, for Agrobacterium mediated transient or stable expression corresponding transcription factor fused with a C-terminal HA tag.
Depositing lab: Silin Zhong. Depositing organization: Chinese University of Hong Kong.
Backbone
  Vector backbone: pGWB14
  Vector type: Plant Expression
  Selectable markers: Hygromycin
Growth in bacteria
  Bacterial resistance: Kanamycin, 50 μg/mL
  Growth temperature: 37°C
  Growth strain: DH5alpha
  Copy number: Low Copy
Gene/Insert
  Gene/Insert name: Niben101Scf10283g01004.1
  Species: Nicotiana benthamiana
  Promoter: CaMV 35S
  Tag / fusion protein: HA (C terminal on insert)
  Cloning method: Gibson Cloning
Terms and licenses: Academic/Nonprofit Terms; Industry Terms: Not Available to Industry
How to cite: pGWB14-LYX026 was a gift from Silin Zhong (Addgene plasmid # 126244 ; http://n2t.net/addgene:126244 ; RRID:Addgene_126244)
