>Addgene plasmid #126244 | pGWB14-LYX026 | depositor partial sequence | sequence record 241518 | Niben101Scf10283g01004.1
ATGGCAGCAGCTATGGATTTTTGGAATAGTTCATCTGTAGATGTTCGCTCAACATCAGAATCTATTATTA
CTTCTGGTGGTGAATTAATGGAAGCACTTGAACCTTTTATGAAAAGTGCTTCTTCTTCTCCTTCTATTTC
TACTCCTTTCCCTTCTTCTGATTTTCACTCTTTTCCTTCATTTCCTCCTCCTATTCCTTCCCCTACTTCT
ACCATTTCATATCCTTGCACTTCTTTCTACCAAACAGCACCTCAACCTATGGGCTCTGAATCTTGTTCCA
CTTCCACAACTGAAAATACCCAAATCTTTTCAACTGGGTTTTCGGGTTATGGAATGGAGCAACTAGGCTC
AATCGGGTTGAATCAATTAACCCCAGCTCAGATCCAACAAATCCAAGCCCAAATCAATTTCCAAACCCAA
CAACAACAACAACAGATGATGTTCCATAATGGCTCCCACCACCATACTTCTACTATGAACATGTTGGGCC
CAAAGCCCGTTCAAATGAAGCAATCGGGCTCACCACCAAAGCCCACTAAGCTCTACAGGGGCGTCAGACA
ACGTCACTGGGGAAAGTGGGTAGCTGAGATCCGATTGCCCAAGAACCGGACTCGGCTTTGGCTTGGCACC
TTCGACACTGCTGAAGAAGCTGCGTTGGCCTACGACAAGGCGGCGTATATGCTACGTGGCGACTTTGCTA
GACTCAACTTCCCCCATCTCCGCCATAACGGCTCCCTTATCGGCGGCGAATTCGGAGAGTACAATCCATT
GCACTCCTCTGTTGATGCTAAGTTAAAGGAGATTTGCGAGAGCTTGGCCCAGGGAAAGAGCATTGACTCT
AAGAAGAAGAAGGCGTCCAATGTGTCTTCAGCGGCCGCGGTGGTGAAAATGGAGGAAGAGGAGAGCAAGG
TGGCCGAAGGTGGATCCGAGGGTTCCGGGTCGGGTTCCGGGTCGGGTGGATCATCGCCCGTAACTGACCT
GACATTTCCGGAGTTTACTGAGGAAGAGTCAACGTGGGACATGTGTTCGGAGAATATGTTGTTGCAGAAG
TATCCATCTCATGAGATTGATTGGGCCTCTATA
